>Addgene plasmid #58709 | pET28a-ybbR-HIS-CBM-CohI | depositor full sequence | sequence record 90774 | Full plasmid (not sequenced)
TGGCGAATGGG
[124 nt withheld, positions 12-135]
C
[91 nt withheld, positions 137-227]
A
[49 nt withheld, positions 229-277]
CCTTTGACGTTGGAGTCCACGTTCTTT
[37 nt withheld, positions 305-341]
ACCCTATCTCGGTCTATTCTTTTGATTTATAAGGGATTTTGCCGATTTCGGCCTATTGGTTAAAAAATGA
GCTGATTTAACAAAAATTTAACGCGAATTTTAACAAAATATTAACGTTTACAATTTCAGGTGGCACTTTT
CGGGGAAATGTGCGCGGAACCCCTATTTGTTTATTTTTCTAAATACATTCAAATATGTATCCGCTCATGA
ATTAATTCTTAGAAAAACTCATCGAGCATCAAATGAAACTGCAATTTATTCATATCAGGATTATCAATAC
CATATTTTTGAAAAAGCCGTTTCTGTAATGAAGGAGAAAACTCACCGAGGCAGTTCCATAGGATGGCAAG
ATCCTGGTATCGGTCTGCGATTCCGACTCGTCCAACATCAATACAACCTATTAATTTCCCCTCGTCAAAA
ATAAGGTTATCAAGTGAGAAATCACCATGAGTGACGACTGAATCCGGTGAGAATGGCAAAAGTTTATGCA
TTTCTTTCCAGACTTGTTCAACAGGCCAGCCATTACGCTCGTCATCAAAATCACTCGCATCAACCAAACC
GTTATTCATTCGTGATTGCGCCTGAGCGAGACGAAATACGCGATCGCTGTTAAAAGGACAATTACAAACA
GGAATCGAATGCAACCGGCGCAGGAACACTGCCAGCGCATCAACAATATTTTCACCTGAATCAGGATATT
CTTCTAATACCTGGAATGCTGTTTTCCCGGGGATCGCAGTGGTGAGTAACCATGCATCATCAGGAGTACG
GATAAAATGCTTGATGGTCGGAAGAGGCATAAATTCCGTCAGCCAGTTTAGTCTGACCATCTCATCTGTA
ACATCATTGGCAACGCTACCTTTGCCATGTTTCAGAAACAACTCTGGCGCATCGGGCTTCCCATACAATC
GATAGATTGTCGCACCTGATTGCCCGACATTATCGCGAGCCCATTTATACCCATATAAATCAGCATCCAT
GTTGGAATTTAATCGCGGCCTAGAGCAAGACGTTTCCCGTTGAATATGGCTCATAACACCCCTTGTATTA
CTGTTTATGTAAGCAGACAGTTTTATTGTTCATGACCAAAATCCCTTAACGTGAGTTTTCGTTCCACTGA
GCGTCAGACCCCGTAGAAAAGATCAAAGGATCTTCTTGAGATCCTTTTTTTCTGCGCGTAATCTGCTGCT
TGCAAACAAAAAAACCACCGCTACCAGCGGTGGTTTGTTTGCCGGATCAAGAGCTACCAACTCTTTTTCC
GAAGGTAACTGGCTTCAGCAGAGCGCAGATACCAAATACTGTCCTTCTAGTGTAGCCGTAGTTAGGCCAC
CACTTCAAGAACTCTGTAGCACCGCCTACATACCTCGCTCTGCTAATCCTGTTACCAGTGGCTGCTGCCA
GTGGCGATAAGTCGTGTCTTACCGGGTTGGACTCAAGACGATAGTTACCGGATAAGGCGCAGCGGTCGGG
CTGAACGGGGGGTTCGTGCACACAGCCCAGCTTGGAGCGAACGACCTACACCGAACTGAGATACCTACAG
CGTGAGCTATGAGAAAGCGCCACGCTTCCCGAAGGGAGAAAGGCGGACAGGTATCCGGTAAGCGGCAGGG
TCGGAACAGGAGAGCGCACGAGGGAGCTTCCAGGGGGAAACGCCTGGTATCTTTATAGTCCTGTCGGGTT
TCGCCACCTCTGACTTGAGCGTCGATTTTTGTGATGCTCGTCAGGGGGGCGGAGCCTATGGAAAAACGCC
AGCAACGCGGCCTTTTTACGGTTCCTGGCCTTTTGCTGGCCTTTTGCTCACATGTTCTTTCCTGCGTTAT
CCCCTGATTCTGTGGATAACCGTATTACCGCCTTTGAGTGAGCTGATACCGCTCGCCGCAGCCGAACGAC
CGAGCGCAGCGAGTCAGTGAGCGAGGAAGCGGAAGAGCGCCTGATGCGGTATTTTCTCCTTACGCATCTG
TGCGGTATTTCACACCGCATATATGGTGCACTCTCAGTACAATCTGCTCTGATGCCGCATAGTTAAGCCA
GTATACACTCCGCTATCGCTACGTGACTGGGTCATGGCTGCGCCCCGACACCCGCCAACACCCGCTGACG
CGCCCTGACGGGCTTGTCTGCTCCCGGCATCCGCTTACAGACAAGCTGTGACCGTCTCCGGGAGCTGCAT
GTGTCAGAGGTTTTCACCGTCATCACCGAAACGCGCGAGGCAGCTGCGGTAAAGCTCATCAGCGTGGTCG
TGAAGCGATTCACAGATGTCTGCCTGTTCATCCGCGTCCAGCTCGTTGAGTTTCTCCAGAAGCGTTAATG
TCTGGCTTCTGATAAAGCGGGCCATGTTAAGGGCGGTTTTTTCCTGTTTGGTCACTGATGCCTCCGTGTA
AGGGGGATTTCTGTTCATGGGGGTAATGATACCGATGAAACGAGAGAGGATGCTCACGATACGGGTTACT
GATGATGAACATGCCCGGTTACTGGAACGTTGTGAGGGTAAACAACTGGCGGTATGGATGCGGCGGGACC
AGAGAAAAATCACTCAGGGTCAATGCCAGCGCTTCGTTAATACAGATGTAGGTGTTCCACAGGGTAGCCA
GCAGCATCCTGCGATGCAGATCCGGAACATAATGGTGCAGGGCGCTGACTTCCGCGTTTCCAGACTTTAC
GAAACACGGAAACCGAAGACCATTCATGTTGTTGCTCAGGTCGCAGACGTTTTGCAGCAGCAGTCGCTTC
ACGTTCGCTCGCGTATCGGTGATTCATTCTGCTAACCAGTAAGGCAACCCCGCCAGCCTAGCCGGGTCCT
CAACGACAGGAGCACGATCATGCGCACCCGTGGGGCCGCCATGCCGGCGATAATGGCCTGCTTCTCGCCG
AAACGTTTGGTGGCGGGACCAGTGACGAAGGCTTGAGCGAGGGCGTGCAAGATTCCGAATACCGCAAGCG
ACAGGCCGATCATCGTCGCGCTCCAGCGAAAGCGGTCCTCGCCGAAAATGACCCAGAGCGCTGCCGGCAC
CTGTCCTACGAGTTGCATGATAAAGAAGACAGTCATAAGTGCGGCGACGATAGTCATGCCCCGCGCCCAC
CGGAAGGAGCTGACTGGGTTGAAGGCTCTCAAGGGCATCGGTCGAGATCCCGGTGCCTAATGAGTGAGCT
AACTTACATTAATTGCGTTGCGCTCACTGCCCGCTTTCCAGTCGGGAAACCTGTCGTGCCAGCTGCATTA
ATGAATCGGCCAACGCGCGGGGAGAGGCGGTTTGCGTATTGGGCGCCAGGGTGGTTTTTCTTTTCACCAG
TGAGACGGGCAACAGCTGATTGCCCTTCACCGCCTGGCCCTGAGAGAGTTGCAGCAAGCGGTCCACGCTG
GTTTGCCCCAGCAGGCGAAAATCCTGTTTGATGGTGGTTAACGGCGGGATATAACATGAGCTGTCTTCGG
TATCGTCGTATCCCACTACCGAGATATCCGCACCAACGCGCAGCCCGGACTCGGTAATGGCGCGCATTGC
GCCCAGCGCCATCTGATCGTTGGCAACCAGCATCGCAGTGGGAACGATGCCCTCATTCAGCATTTGCATG
GTTTGTTGAAAACCGGACATGGCACTCCAGTCGCCTTCCCGTTCCGCTATCGGCTGAATTTGATTGCGAG
TGAGATATTTATGCCAGCCAGCCAGACGCAGACGCGCCGAGACAGAACTTAATGGGCCCGCTAACAGCGC
GATTTGCTGGTGACCCAATGCGACCAGATGCTCCACGCCCAGTCGCGTACCGTCTTCATGGGAGAAAATA
ATACTGTTGATGGGTGTCTGGTCAGAGACATCAAGAAATAACGCCGGAACATTAGTGCAGGCAGCTTCCA
CAGCAATGGCATCCTGGTCATCCAGCGGATAGTTAATGATCAGCCCACTGACGCGTTGCGCGAGAAGATT
GTGCACCGCCGCTTTACAGGCTTCGACGCCGCTTCGTTCTACCATCGACACCACCACGCTGGCACCCAGT
TGATCGGCGCGAGATTTAATCGCCGCGACAATTTGCGACGGCGCGTGCAGGGCCAGACTGGAGGTGGCAA
CGCCAATCAGCAACGACTGTTTGCCCGCCAGTTGTTGTGCCACGCGGTTGGGAATGTAATTCAGCTCCGC
CATCGCCGCTTCCACTTTTTCCCGCGTTTTCGCAGAAACGTGGCTGGCCTGGTTCACCACGCGGGAAACG
GTCTGATAAGAGACACCGGCATACTCTGCGACATCGTATAACGTTACTGGTTTCACATTCACCACCCTGA
ATTGACTCTCTTCCGGGCGCTATCATGCCATACCGCGAAAGGTTTTGCGCCATTCGATGGTGTCCGGGAT
CTCGACGCTCTCCCTTATGCGACTCCTGCATTAGGAAGCAGCCCAGTAGTAGGTTGAGGCCGTTGAGCAC
CGCCGCCGCAAGGAATGGTGCATGCAAGGAGATGGCGCCCAACAGTCCCCCGGCCACGGGGCCTGCCACC
ATACCCACGCCGAAACAAGCGCTCATGAGCCCGAAGTGGCGAGCCCGATCTTCCCCATCGGTGATGTCGG
CGATATAGGCGCCAGCAACCGCACCTGTGGCGCCGGTGATGCCGGCCACGATGCGTCCGGCGTAGAGGAT
CGAGATCTCGATCCCGCGAAATTAATACGACTCACTATAGGGGAATTGTGAGCGGATAACAATTCCCCTG
TAGAAATAATTTTGTTTAACTTTAAGAAGGAGATATACATATGGGTACCGACTCTCTGGAATTCATCGCT
TCTAAACTGGCTCTGGAAGTTCTGTTCCAGGGTCCGCTGCAGCACCACCACCACCACCACCCATGGACTA
GTGCTAGCATGTGCAATACAGTATCAGGCAATTTGAAGGTTGAATTCTACAACAGCAATCCTTCAGATAC
TACTAACTCAATCAATCCTCAGTTCAAGGTTACTAATACCGGAAGCAGTGCAATTGATTTGTCCAAACTC
ACATTGAGATATTATTATACAGTAGACGGACAGAAAGATCAGACCTTCTGGTGTGACCATGCTGCAATAA
TCGGCAGTAACGGCAGCTACAACGGAATTACTTCAAATGTAAAAGGAACATTTGTAAAAATGAGTTCCTC
AACAAATAACGCAGACACCTACCTTGAAATAAGCTTTACAGGCGGAACTCTTGAACCGGGTGCACATGTT
CAGATACAAGGTAGATTTGCAAAGAATGACTGGAGTAACTATACACAGTCAAATGACTACTCATTCAAGT
CTGCTTCACAGTTTGTTGAATGGGATCAGGTAACAGCATACTTGAACGGTGTTCTTGTATGGGGTAAAGA
ACCCGGTGGCAGTGTAGTACCATCAACACAGCCTGTAACAACACCACCTGCAACAACAAAACCACCTGCA
ACAACAATACCGCCGTCAGATGATCCGAATGCAGGATCCGACGGTGTGGTAGTAGAAATTGGCAAAGTTA
CGGGATCTGTTGGAACTACAGTTGAAATACCTGTATATTTCAGAGGAGTTCCATCCAAAGGAATAGCAAA
CTGCGACTTTGTGTTCAGATATGATCCGAATGTATTGGAAATTATAGGGATAGATCCCGGAGACATAATA
GTTGACCCGAATCCTACCAAGAGCTTTGATACTGCAATATATCCTGACAGAAAGATAATAGTATTCCTGT
TTGCGGAAGACAGCGGAACAGGAGCGTATGCAATAACTAAAGACGGAGTATTTGCAAAAATAAGAGCAAC
TGTAAAATCAAGTGCTCCGGGCTATATTACTTTCGACGAAGTAGGTGGATTTGCAGATAATGACCTGGTA
GAACAGAAGGTATCATTTATAGACGGTGGTGTTAACGTTGGCAATGCAACATAACTCGAGTAAGATCCGG
CTGCTAACAAAGCCCGAAAGGAAGCTGAGTTGGCTGCTGCCACCGCTGAGCAATAACTAGCATAACCCCT
TGGGGCCTCTAAACGGGTCTTGAGGGGTTTTTTGCTGAAAGGAGGAACTATATCCGGAT
Features (pLannotate 1.2.2; 19 found; start..end, strand, type, name):
     12..467     +  rep_origin     f1 ori (sequence partly withheld): f1 bacteriophage origin of replication; arrow indicates direction of (+) strand synthesis
    494..551     +  promoter       AmpR promoter (fragment): bla
    560..1375    -  CDS            KanR: aminoglycoside phosphotransferase; aph(3')-Ia; confers resistance to kanamycin in bacteria or G418 (Geneticin®) in eukaryotes
   1497..2085    +  rep_origin     ori: high-copy-number ColE1/pMB1/pBR322/pUC origin of replication
   2271..2413    -  misc_feature   bom: basis of mobility region from pBR322
   2515..2706    -  CDS            rop: Rop protein, which maintains plasmids at low copy number; rop
   2723..3103    +  CDS            YPB1_ECOLX: Protein predicted: Swiss-Prot protein existence level 4. From Escherichia coli.
   3175..3466    -  CDS            TcR (fragment): tetracycline efflux protein; tet; confers resistance to tetracycline
   3481..3502    -  protein_bind   CAP binding site: CAP binding activates transcription in the presence of cAMP. E. coli catabolite activator protein
   3515..4597    -  CDS            lacI: lac repressor; lacI; The lac repressor binds to the lac operator to inhibit transcription in E. coli. This inhibition can be relieved by adding lactose or isopropyl-β-D-thiogalactopyranoside (IPTG).
   4598..4675    -  promoter       lacI promoter: lacI
   4683..4962    -  CDS            TcR (fragment): tetracycline efflux protein; tet; confers resistance to tetracycline
   4984..5002    +  promoter       T7 promoter: promoter for bacteriophage T7 RNA polymerase
   5003..5027    +  protein_bind   lac operator: The lac repressor binds to the lac operator to inhibit transcription in E. coli. This inhibition can be relieved by adding lactose or isopropyl-β-D-thiogalactopyranoside (IPTG). lac repressor encoded by lacI
   5042..5064    +  RBS            RBS: efficient ribosome binding site from bacteriophage T7 gene 10 (Olins and Rangwala, 1989)
   5144..5162    +  CDS            9xHis (fragment): 9xHis affinity tag
   5192..6196    +  CDS            cipB (fragment): CIPB_HUNTH - Experimental evidence at protein level: Swiss-Prot protein existence level 1. Acts as a scaffolding protein in the cellulosome. It promotes binding of cellulose to the catalytic domains of the cellulolytic enzymes probably through the binding of the nine repeated domains with dockerin domains present in catalytic subunits of the cellulosome. From Hungateiclostridium thermocellum (Clostridium thermocellum).
   6221..6270    +  CDS            SET1 (fragment): solubility-enhancement tag derived from T7 phage gene 10B
   6278..6325    +  terminator     T7 terminator: transcription terminator for bacteriophage T7 RNA polymerase
