[The description below was written by a language model from this plasmid's Addgene catalogue record and pLannotate feature annotations shown in this document.]
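Description:
pET28a-ybbR-HIS-CBM-CohI is a 6,350 bp bacterial expression plasmid built on the Novagen pET28a backbone. It is maintained in E. coli under kanamycin selection (aph(3')-Ia). Replication comes from a pBR322-type ColE1 origin accompanied by the bom region and the rop gene, consistent with its listing as low copy. An f1 origin is also present. The backbone carries lacI under its own promoter. The insert is driven by a T7 promoter followed by a lac operator, the T7 gene 10 ribosome binding site and, downstream, the T7 terminator. Expression therefore requires a host supplying T7 RNA polymerase and can be induced with IPTG.

The 1,134 bp insert, assembled by Gibson cloning, encodes a fusion of the carbohydrate-binding module (CBM) and a type I cohesin domain from the Clostridium thermocellum cellulosome. The annotation tool matches this region to a fragment of a cellulosomal scaffoldin protein (called as cipB), whose cohesin repeats bind dockerin domains on cellulolytic enzymes. The CBM carries an alanine-to-cysteine substitution at position 2. According to the record, the N-terminal side of the insert carries a ybbR tag (a short peptide typically used for enzymatic, site-specific covalent attachment), a His tag for affinity purification and an HRV 3C protease cleavage site. Of these, only the His tag appears in the feature table. The short fragments annotated as TcR, an AmpR promoter and SET1 are probably backbone remnants or partial matches rather than functional parts.

The stated purpose is production of a probing molecule for single-molecule force spectroscopy. The cohesin would presumably serve as a handle that grips dockerin-tagged proteins, though the record does not describe the attachment scheme.
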