Addgene plasmid #58709: pET28a-ybbR-HIS-CBM-CohI
Purpose: Probing molecule to perform single molecule force spectroscopy experiments
Depositing lab: Hermann Gaub. Depositing organization: Ludwig-Maximilians-Universitaet Muenchen (LMU). Publication: From genes to protein mechanics on a chip. Otten M, Ott W, Jobst MA, Milles LF, Verdorfer T, Pippig DA, Nash MA, Gaub HE. Nat Methods. 2014 Sep 7. doi: 10.1038/nmeth.3099. PubMed 25194847.
Backbone
  Vector backbone: pET28a
  Backbone manufacturer: Novagen
  Backbone size w/o insert (bp): 5216
  Total vector size (bp): 6350
  Vector type: Bacterial Expression
Growth in bacteria
  Bacterial resistance: Kanamycin, 50 μg/mL
  Growth temperature: 37°C
  Growth strain: DH5alpha
  Copy number: Low Copy
Gene/Insert
  Gene/Insert name: CBM-CohI (alt names: carbohydrate-binding module; cohesin type I)
  Species: Clostridium thermocellum
  Insert size (bp): 1134
  Mutation: changed Alanine 2 to Cysteine in CBM domain
  Promoter: T7
  Tag / fusion protein: ybbR (N terminal on insert); HIS (N terminal on insert); HRV 3C (N terminal on insert)
  Cloning method: Gibson Cloning
  Sequencing primers: 5′ T7 Forward; 3′ T7 Reverse
Resource information
  A portion of this plasmid was derived from a plasmid made by: We thankfully received the CBM and cohesin domain from Professor Edward Bayer (Department of Biological Chemistry, Weizmann Institute of Science, Israel) as recently described in this paper: Stahl, S. W., Nash, M. A., Fried, D. B., Slutzki, M., Barak, Y., Bayer, E. A., & Gaub, H. E. (2012). Single-molecule dissection of the high-affinity cohesin-dockerin complex. Proceedings of the National Academy of Sciences of the United States of America, 109(50), 20431–6. doi:10.1073/pnas.1211929109
Terms and licenses: Academic/Nonprofit Terms; Industry Terms: Not Available to Industry
How to cite: pET28a-ybbR-HIS-CBM-CohI was a gift from Hermann Gaub (Addgene plasmid # 58709 ; http://n2t.net/addgene:58709 ; RRID:Addgene_58709)
