>Addgene plasmid #58709 | pET28a-ybbR-HIS-CBM-CohI | depositor partial sequence | sequence record 90747 | T7 Forward
AATTTTGTTTAACTTTAAGAAGGAGATATACATATGGGTACCGACTCTCTGGAATTCATCGCTTCTAAAC
TGGCTCTGGAAGTTCTGTTCCAGGGTCCGCTGCAGCACCACCACCACCACCACCCATGGACTAGTGCTAG
CATGTGCAATACAGTATCAGGCAATTTGAAGGTTGAATTCTACAACAGCAATCCTTCAGATACTACTAAC
TCAATCAATCCTCAGTTCAAGGTTACTAATACCGGAAGCAGTGCAATTGATTTGTCCAAACTCACATTGA
GATATTATTATACAGTAGACGGACAGAAAGATCAGACCTTCTGGTGTGACCATGCTGCAATAATCGGCAG
TAACGGCAGCTACAACGGAATTACTTCAAATGTAAAAGGAACATTTGTAAAAATGAGTTCCTCAACAAAT
AACGCAGACACCTACCTTGAAATAAGCTTTACAGGCGGAACTCTTGAACCGGGTGCACATGTTCAGATAC
AAGGTAGATTTGCAAAGAATGACTGGAGTAACTATACACAGTCAAATGACTACTCATTCAAGTCTGCTTC
ACAGTTTGTTGAATGGGATCAGGTAACAGCATACTTGAACGGTGTTCTTGTATGGGGTAAAGAACCCGGT
GGCAGTGTAGTACCATCAACACAGCCTGTAACAACACCACCTGCAACAACAAAACCACCTGCAACAACAA
TACCGCCGTCAGATGATCCGAATGCAGGATCCGACGGTGTGGTAGTAGAAATTGGCAAAGTTACGGGATC
TGTTGGAACTACAGTTGAAATACCTGTATATTTCAGAGGAGTTCCATCCAAAGGAATAGCAAACTGCGAC
TTTGTGTTCAGATATGATCCGAATGTATTGGAAATTATAGGGATAGATCCCGGAGACATAATAGTTGACC
CGAATCCTACCAAGAGCTTTGATACTGCAATATATCCTGACAGAAAG
