>Addgene plasmid #58709 | pET28a-ybbR-HIS-CBM-CohI | depositor partial sequence | sequence record 90748 | T7 Reverse
TACAGTAGACGGACAGAAAGATCAGACCTTCTGGTGTGACCATGCTGCAATAATCGGCAGTAACGGCAGC
TACAACGGAATTACTTCAAATGTAAAAGGAACATTTGTAAAAATGAGTTCCTCAACAAATAACGCAGACA
CCTACCTTGAAATAAGCTTTACAGGCGGAACTCTTGAACCGGGTGCACATGTTCAGATACAAGGTAGATT
TGCAAAGAATGACTGGAGTAACTATACACAGTCAAATGACTACTCATTCAAGTCTGCTTCACAGTTTGTT
GAATGGGATCAGGTAACAGCATACTTGAACGGTGTTCTTGTATGGGGTAAAGAACCCGGTGGCAGTGTAG
TACCATCAACACAGCCTGTAACAACACCACCTGCAACAACAAAACCACCTGCAACAACAATACCGCCGTC
AGATGATCCGAATGCAGGATCCGACGGTGTGGTAGTAGAAATTGGCAAAGTTACGGGATCTGTTGGAACT
ACAGTTGAAATACCTGTATATTTCAGAGGAGTTCCATCCAAAGGAATAGCAAACTGCGACTTTGTGTTCA
GATATGATCCGAATGTATTGGAAATTATAGGGATAGATCCCGGAGACATAATAGTTGACCCGAATCCTAC
CAAGAGCTTTGATACTGCAATATATCCTGACAGAAAGATAATAGTATTCCTGTTTGCGGAAGACAGCGGA
ACAGGAGCGTATGCAATAACTAAAGACGGAGTATTTGCAAAAATAAGAGCAACTGTAAAATCAAGTGCTC
CGGGCTATATTACTTTCGACGAAGTAGGTGGATTTGCAGATAATGACCTGGTAGAACAGAAGGTATCATT
TATAGACGGTGGTGTTAACGTTGGCAATGCAACATAACTCGAGTAAGATCCGGCTGCTAACAAAGCCCGA
A
