>Addgene plasmid #58709 | pET28a-ybbR-HIS-CBM-CohI | depositor partial sequence | sequence record 90773 | ybbR-HIS-CBM-CohI
ATGGGTACCGACTCTCTGGAATTCATCGCTTCTAAACTGGCTCTGGAAGTTCTGTTCCAGGGTCCGCTGC
AGCACCACCACCACCACCACCCATGGACTAGTGCTAGCATGTGCAATACAGTATCAGGCAATTTGAAGGT
TGAATTCTACAACAGCAATCCTTCAGATACTACTAACTCAATCAATCCTCAGTTCAAGGTTACTAATACC
GGAAGCAGTGCAATTGATTTGTCCAAACTCACATTGAGATATTATTATACAGTAGACGGACAGAAAGATC
AGACCTTCTGGTGTGACCATGCTGCAATAATCGGCAGTAACGGCAGCTACAACGGAATTACTTCAAATGT
AAAAGGAACATTTGTAAAAATGAGTTCCTCAACAAATAACGCAGACACCTACCTTGAAATAAGCTTTACA
GGCGGAACTCTTGAACCGGGTGCACATGTTCAGATACAAGGTAGATTTGCAAAGAATGACTGGAGTAACT
ATACACAGTCAAATGACTACTCATTCAAGTCTGCTTCACAGTTTGTTGAATGGGATCAGGTAACAGCATA
CTTGAACGGTGTTCTTGTATGGGGTAAAGAACCCGGTGGCAGTGTAGTACCATCAACACAGCCTGTAACA
ACACCACCTGCAACAACAAAACCACCTGCAACAACAATACCGCCGTCAGATGATCCGAATGCAGGATCCG
ACGGTGTGGTAGTAGAAATTGGCAAAGTTACGGGATCTGTTGGAACTACAGTTGAAATACCTGTATATTT
CAGAGGAGTTCCATCCAAAGGAATAGCAAACTGCGACTTTGTGTTCAGATATGATCCGAATGTATTGGAA
ATTATAGGGATAGATCCCGGAGACATAATAGTTGACCCGAATCCTACCAAGAGCTTTGATACTGCAATAT
ATCCTGACAGAAAGATAATAGTATTCCTGTTTGCGGAAGACAGCGGAACAGGAGCGTATGCAATAACTAA
AGACGGAGTATTTGCAAAAATAAGAGCAACTGTAAAATCAAGTGCTCCGGGCTATATTACTTTCGACGAA
GTAGGTGGATTTGCAGATAATGACCTGGTAGAACAGAAGGTATCATTTATAGACGGTGGTGTTAACGTTG
GCAATGCAACATAA
