>Addgene plasmid #58709 | pET28a-ybbR-HIS-CBM-CohI | addgene partial sequence | sequence record 92433 | pBRrevBam 5'-GGTGATGTCGGCGATATAGG-3'
CTCACTATAGGGGAATTGTGAGCGGATAACAATTCCCCTGTAGAAATAATTTTGTTTAACTTTAAGAAGG
AGATATACATATGGGTACCGACTCTCTGGAATTCATCGCTTCTAAACTGGCTCTGGAAGTTCTGTTCCAG
GGTCCGCTGCAGCACCACCACCACCACCACCCATGGACTAGTGCTAGCATGTGCAATACAGTATCAGGCA
ATTTGAAGGTTGAATTCTACAACAGCAATCCTTCAGATACTACTAACTCAATCAATCCTCAGTTCAAGGT
TACTAATACCGGAAGCAGTGCAATTGATTTGTCCAAACTCACATTGAGATATTATTATACAGTAGACGGA
CAGAAAGATCAGACCTTCTGGTGTGACCATGCTGCAATAATCGGCAGTAACGGCAGCTACAACGGAATTA
CTTCAAATGTAAAAGGAACATTTGTAAAAATGAGTTCCTCAACAAATAACGCAGACACCTACCTTGAAAT
AAGCTTTACAGGCGGAACTCTTGAACCGGGTGCACATGTTCAGATACAAGGTAGATTTGCAAAGAATGAC
TGGAGTAACTATACACAGTCAAATGACTACTCATTCAAGTCTGCTTCACAGTTTGTTGAATGGGATCAGG
TAACAGCATACTTGAACGGTGTTCTTGTATGGGGTAAAGAACCCGGTGGCAGTGTAGTACCATCAACACA
GCCTGTAACAACACCACCTGCAACAACAAAACCACCTGCAACAACAATACCGCCGTCAGATGATCCGAAT
GCAGGATCCGACGGTGTG
