>Addgene plasmid #58709 | pET28a-ybbR-HIS-CBM-CohI | addgene partial sequence | sequence record 92461 | T7term 5'-GCTAGTTATTGCTCAGCGG-3'
CAGCCGGATCTTACTCGAGTTATGTTGCATTGCCAACGTTAACACCACCGTCTATAAATGATACCTTCTG
TTCTACCAGGTCATTATCTGCAAATCCACCTACTTCGTCGAAAGTAATATAGCCCGGAGCACTTGATTTT
ACAGTTGCTCTTATTTTTGCAAATACTCCGTCTTTAGTTATTGCATACGCTCCTGTTCCGCTGTCTTCCG
CAAACAGGAATACTATTATCTTTCTGTCAGGATATATTGCAGTATCAAAGCTCTTGGTAGGATTCGGGTC
AACTATTATGTCTCCGGGATCTATCCCTATAATTTCCAATACATTCGGATCATATCTGAACACAAAGTCG
CAGTTTGCTATTCCTTTGGATGGAACTCCTCTGAAATATACAGGTATTTCAACTGTAGTTCCAACAGATC
CCGTAACTTTGCCAATTTCTACTACCACACCGTCGGATCCTGCATTCGGATCATCTGACGGCGGTATTGT
TGTTGCAGGTGGTTTTGTTGTTGCAGGTGGTGTTGTTACAGGCTGTGTTGATGGTACTACACTGCCACCG
GGTTCTTTACCCCATACAAGAACACCGTTCAAGTATGCTGTTACCTGATCCCATTCAACAAACTGTGAAG
CAGACTTGAATGAGTAGTCATTTGACTGTGTATAGTTACTCCAGTCATTCTTTGCAAATCTACCTTGTAT
CTGAACATGTGCACCCGGTTCAAGAGTTCCGCCTGTAAAGCTTATTTCAAGGTAGGTGTCTGCGTTATTG
